Addgene plasmid #127737: pDSM-de-Phhf2-PYC-Tadh1
Purpose: Yeast pathway position 5. PYC transcription unit with the HHF2 promoter and ADH1 terminator.
Depositing lab: Christopher Voigt. Depositing organization: Massachusetts Institute of Technology. Publication: Iterative algorithm-guided design of massive strain libraries, applied to itaconic acid production in yeast. Young EM, Zhao Z, Gielesen BEM, Wu L, Benjamin Gordon D, Roubos JA, Voigt CA. Metab Eng. 2018 Jul;48:33-43. doi: 10.1016/j.ymben.2018.05.002. Epub 2018 May 9. PubMed 29753070.
Backbone
  Vector backbone: pDSM-de
  Vector type: Yeast Expression, Synthetic Biology
Growth in bacteria
  Bacterial resistance: Kanamycin, 50 μg/mL
  Growth temperature: 37°C
  Growth strain: DH5alpha
  Copy number: High Copy
Gene/Insert
  Gene/Insert name: pyruvate carboxylase (alt name: PYC)
  Species: S. cerevisiae (budding yeast), Synthetic
  Insert size (bp): 3559
  GenBank ID: MH366513
  Entrez Gene: PYC1 (a.k.a. YGL062W)
  Promoter: Phhf2
  Cloning method: Restriction Enzyme; 5′ cloning site BsaI (destroyed during cloning); 3′ cloning site BsaI (destroyed during cloning)
  Sequencing primers: 5′ AACGTTGTCCAGGTTTGTATCC; 3′ AGGTACAACAAGCACGACCG
Terms and licenses: Academic/Nonprofit Terms; Industry Terms: Not Available to Industry
Depositor comments: PYC transcription unit with pathway position 5 homology arms, compatible with 5' position 4 and 3' position 6 homology arm. Sequencing primers are also the primers for amplifying DNA for integration into the S. cerevisiae genome.
How to cite: pDSM-de-Phhf2-PYC-Tadh1 was a gift from Christopher Voigt (Addgene plasmid # 127737 ; http://n2t.net/addgene:127737 ; RRID:Addgene_127737)
