[The description below was written by a language model from this plasmid's Addgene catalogue record and the feature table of its GenBank file.]
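Description:
pDSM-de-Phhf2-PYC-Tadh1 is a 7,049 bp circular part-storage plasmid from a modular yeast pathway assembly system, built on the pDSM-de backbone and classed as a yeast expression/synthetic biology vector. It is propagated in E. coli from a high-copy ColE1/pUC-type origin. Selection is with kanamycin, through an aph(3')-Ia aminoglycoside phosphotransferase gene driven by the bla (AmpR) promoter. The feature table shows no yeast replication origin or yeast auxotrophic marker. This fits the depositor's note that the cassette is meant to be amplified and integrated into the S. cerevisiae genome rather than maintained episomally.

The payload is a single transcription unit of about 3.6 kb encoding pyruvate carboxylase (PYC, linked to the S. cerevisiae PYC1 gene and listed as yeast/synthetic in origin). It is expressed from the HHF2 (histone H4) promoter and terminated by the ADH1 terminator. The unit was inserted by BsaI cloning that destroyed both sites, consistent with Golden Gate-style assembly. It is flanked by "pathway position 5" homology arms that overlap the 3' arm of a position 4 unit and the 5' arm of a position 6 unit, so neighbouring cassettes can be joined in order by homologous recombination in yeast. The listed sequencing primers also serve to amplify the integration fragment.

The annotated table covers only the backbone: the promoter, coding sequence, terminator and homology arms are not annotated. It does mark two minimal FRT sites on either side of the backbone region, which support FLP-mediated excision but not integration; the record does not state their role. The associated work used such units to build large combinatorial strain libraries for itaconic acid production in yeast.
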