LOCUS       Exported 7049 bp ds-DNA circular SYN 13-MAY-2021
DEFINITION  Yeast pathway position 5. PYC transcription unit with the HHF2
            promoter and ADH1 terminator..
ACCESSION   .
VERSION     .
KEYWORDS    pDSM-de-Phhf2-PYC-Tadh1
SOURCE      synthetic DNA construct
  ORGANISM  synthetic DNA construct
REFERENCE   1 (bases 1 to 7049)
  AUTHORS   Young EM, Zhao Z, Gielesen BEM, Wu L, Benjamin Gordon D, Roubos JA,
            Voigt CA
  TITLE     Iterative algorithm-guided design of massive strain libraries,
            applied to itaconic acid production in yeast.
  JOURNAL   Metab Eng. 2018 Jul;48:33-43. doi: 10.1016/j.ymben.2018.05.002. Epub
            2018 May 9.
  PUBMED    29753070
REFERENCE   2 (bases 1 to 7049)
  AUTHORS   .
  TITLE     Direct Submission
  JOURNAL   Exported May 13, 2021 from SnapGene Server 1.1.58
            http://www.snapgene.com
FEATURES             Location/Qualifiers
     source          1..7049
                     /organism="synthetic DNA construct"
                     /mol_type="other DNA"
     protein_bind    complement(3965..3998)
                     /label=FRT (minimal)
                     /bound_moiety="FLP recombinase from the Saccharomyces
                     cerevisiae 2u plasmid"
                     /note="supports FLP-mediated excision but not integration
                     (Turan and Bode, 2011)"
     primer_bind     complement(4468..4485)
                     /label=M13 Forward
                     /note="In lacZ gene. Also called M13-F20 or M13 (-21)
                     Forward"
     primer_bind     complement(4468..4484)
                     /label=M13 fwd
                     /note="common sequencing primer, one of multiple similar
                     variants"
     primer_bind     complement(4583..4600)
                     /label=L4440
                     /note="L4440 vector, forward primer"
     rep_origin      complement(4754..5342)
                     /direction=LEFT
                     /label=ori
                     /note="high-copy-number ColE1/pMB1/pBR322/pUC origin of
                     replication"
     primer_bind     complement(4834..4853)
                     /label=pBR322ori-F
                     /note="pBR322 origin, forward primer"
     CDS             complement(5464..6273)
                     /codon_start=1
                     /gene="aph(3')-Ia"
                     /product="aminoglycoside phosphotransferase"
                     /label=KanR
                     /note="confers resistance to kanamycin in bacteria or G418
                     (Geneticin(R)) in eukaryotes"
                     /translation="MSHIQRETSRPRLNSNMDADLYGYKWARDNVGQSGATIYRLYGKP
                     DAPELFLKHGKGSVANDVTDEMVRLNWLTEFMPLPTIKHFIRTPDDAWLLTTAIPGKTA
                     FQVLEEYPDSGENIVDALAVFLRRLHSIPVCNCPFNSDRVFRLAQAQSRMNNGLVDASD
                     FDDERNGWPVEQVWKEMHKLLPFSPDSVVTHGDFSLDNLIFDEGKLIGCIDVGRVGIAD
                     RYQDLAILWNCLGEFSPSLQKRLFQKYGIDNPDMNKLQFHLMLDEFF"
     promoter        complement(6274..6365)
                     /gene="bla"
                     /label=AmpR promoter
     primer_bind     6432..6451
                     /label=pENTR-R
                     /note="pENTR vectors, reverse primer"
     protein_bind    6658..6691
                     /label=FRT (minimal)
                     /bound_moiety="FLP recombinase from the Saccharomyces
                     cerevisiae 2u plasmid"
                     /note="supports FLP-mediated excision but not integration
                     (Turan and Bode, 2011)"
ORIGIN
        1 atgcagacca gaccagaaca aaacaactga caagaaggcg tttaatttaa tatgttgttc
       61 actcgcgcct gggctgttgt tattcggcta gatacatacg tgtttgtgcg tatgtagtta
      121 tatcatatat aagtatatta ggatgaggcg gtgaaagaga tttttttttt ttcgcttaat
      181 ttattctttt ctctatcttt tttcctacat cttgttcaaa agagtagcaa aaacaacaat
      241 caatacaata aaataatgtc ctcttccaag atcttggctg gtttgagaga caacttttct
      301 ttgttgggtg aaaagaacaa gattttggtc gccaacagag gtgaaatccc aatcagaatt
      361 ttcagatctg ctcacgaatt gtctatgaga actatcgcca tctactctca cgaagataga
      421 ttatccatgc acagattgaa ggctgatgaa gcctacgtta tcggtgaaga aggtcaatac
      481 accccagtcg gtgcttactt ggccatggac gaaatcatcg aaattgccaa gaagcacaag
      541 gtcgatttca tccacccagg ttacggtttc ttgtctgaaa actctgaatt tgctgacaag
      601 gttgttaagg ctggtattac ctggattggt ccaccagctg aagtcattga atctgttggt
      661 gacaaggttt ctgccagaca tttggctgct cgtgccaacg ttccaactgt cccaggtact
      721 ccaggtccta tcgaaaccgt tcaagaagct ctagatttcg tcaatgaata cggttaccca
      781 gttatcatca aggctgcttt cggtggtggt ggtcgtggta tgagagttgt cagagaaggt
      841 gacgatgtcg ctgatgcttt ccaaagagcc acttctgaag ctagaactgc tttcggtaac
      901 ggtacttgtt tcgtcgaaag attcttggac aagccaaagc acattgaagt tcaattatta
      961 gctgacaacc acggtaacgt tgtccacttg ttcgaaagag actgttccgt ccaaagacgt
     1021 caccaaaagg ttgtcgaagt tgctccagct aagactttac caagagaagt tagagatgct
     1081 atcttgaccg atgccgttaa gttggctaag gtttgtggtt acagaaacgc tggtactgct
     1141 gaattcttgg ttgacaacca aaacagacat tacttcattg aaatcaaccc aagaattcaa
     1201 gtcgaacaca ccatcactga agaaatcact ggtattgaca ttgtctccgc tcaaatccaa
     1261 atcgccgctg gtgctacttt gactcaatta ggtctattac aagacaaaat caccaccaga
     1321 ggtttctcta tccaatgtcg tatcaccact gaagatccat ccaagaactt ccaaccagac
     1381 actggtcgtt tggaagtcta cagatccgct ggtggtaacg gtgtcagatt ggacggtggt
     1441 aacgcctacg ctggtgctac catctctcca cactacgact ccatgttggt taagtgttcc
     1501 tgttctggtt ctacctacga aattgtcaga agaaagatga tcagagcttt gattgaattc
     1561 agaatcagag gtgtcaagac caacatccca ttcttgttga ctttgttgac caacccagtt
     1621 ttcattgaag gtacctactg gaccactttc atcgatgaca ctccacaatt gttccaaatg
     1681 gtttcctctc aaaacagagc tcaaaaattg ttgcactact tggctgactt ggccgtcaac
     1741 ggttcctcta tcaagggtca aatcggttta ccaaagttga agtccaaccc ttccgttcca
     1801 catttgcacg atgctcaagg taatgtcatc aacgttacca aatctgcccc accatccggt
     1861 tggagacaag tcttgttgga aaagggtcca tccgaatttg ccaagcaagt cagacaattc
     1921 aacggtactt tgttgatgga caccacctgg agagatgctc accaatcttt gctagctacc
     1981 agagtcagaa ctcacgattt ggccaccatt gctccaacca ctgctcacgc tttggctggt
     2041 gcctttgctt tggaatgttg gggtggtgct actttcgatg tcgccatgag attcttgcat
     2101 gaggacccat gggaaagatt gagaaaattg agatctttgg tcccaaacat tccattccaa
     2161 atgttgttga gaggtgctaa cggtgttgct tactcctctt tgccagacaa cgccattgac
     2221 catttcgtta agcaagccaa ggacaatggt gttgacattt tcagagtctt tgacgctttg
     2281 aacgacttgg aacaattgaa ggttggtgtt aatgctgtca agaaggctgg tggtgttgtc
     2341 gaagctaccg tttgttactc tggtgacatg ttgcaaccag gtaagaaata caacttggac
     2401 tactacttag aagttgtcga aaagatcgtt caaatgggta ctcacatctt gggtatcaag
     2461 gacatggctg gtaccatgaa gccagctgct gccaaattgt tgattggttc tttacgtacc
     2521 agatacccag acttgccaat ccacgttcac tctcatgact ccgctggtac tgctgttgct
     2581 tccatgactg cttgtgcttt ggccggtgct gatgttgttg acgttgccat taactccatg
     2641 tccggtttga cctctcaacc atctattaac gctttgttgg cctccttgga aggtaacatt
     2701 gacactggta tcaacgtcga acacgttaga gaattggacg cttactgggc tgaaatgaga
     2761 ttattatact cttgtttcga agctgacttg aagggtccag accctgaagt ttaccaacac
     2821 gaaattccag gtggtcaatt gaccaacttg ttgttccaag ctcaacaatt aggtctaggt
     2881 gaacaatggg ctgaaaccaa gagagcttac agagaagcta actacttgtt gggtgacatt
     2941 gttaaggtca ccccaacttc taaggtcgtt ggtgatttgg ctcaattcat ggtttctaac
     3001 aaattgactt ctgatgacat cagaagatta gctaactctt tggacttccc agactccgtt
     3061 atggacttct tcgaaggttt gatcggtcaa ccatacggtg gtttcccaga accattgaga
     3121 tccgatgttt tgagaaacaa gcgtcgtaaa ttgacttgta gaccaggttt agaattggaa
     3181 ccattcgatt tggaaaagat cagagaagat ttgcaaaaca gattcggtga tatcgatgaa
     3241 tgtgatgttg cctcctacaa catgtatcct cgtgtctacg aagatttcca aaagattaga
     3301 gaaacttacg gtgacttgtc tgtcttacca accaagaact tcttggctcc agctgaacca
     3361 gacgaagaaa tcgaagtcac cattgaacaa ggtaagactt tgattatcaa attacaagct
     3421 gttggtgatt tgaacaagaa aaccggtcaa agagaagtct acttcgaatt gaacggtgaa
     3481 ttgagaaaga tcagagttgc tgacaaatct caaaacattc aatctgttgc caagccaaag
     3541 gctgatgtcc acgacaccca ccaaatcggt gctccaatgg ctggtgtcat cattgaagtc
     3601 aaggttcaca agggttcttt ggtcaagaag ggtgaatcta tcgccgtttt gtctgctatg
     3661 aagatggaaa tggttgtttc ctctccagct gatggtcaag tcaaagatgt ctttatccgt
     3721 gacggtgaat ccgtcgatgc ttctgacttg ttggttgttt tggaagaaga aactctacca
     3781 ccttctcaaa agaaataaac gaatttctta tgatttatga tttttattat taaataagtt
     3841 ataaaaaaaa taagtgtata caaattttaa agtgacactt aggttttaaa acgaaaattc
     3901 cctcaaataa ccacaaacat ccttcccata tgctcggtcg tgcttgttgt acctaaaatg
     3961 aagtgaagtt cctatacttt ctagagaata ggaacttcta tagtgagtcg aataagggcg
     4021 acacaaaatt tattctaaat gcataataaa tactgataac atcttatagt ttgtattata
     4081 ttttgtatta tcgttgacat gtataatttt gatatcaaaa actgattttc cctttattat
     4141 tttcgagatt tattttctta attctcttta acaaactaga aatattgtat atacaaaaaa
     4201 tcataaataa tagatgaata gtttaattat aggtgttcat caatcgaaaa agcaacgtat
     4261 cttatttaaa gtgcgttgct tttttctcat ttataaggtt aaataattct catatatcaa
     4321 gcaaagtgac aggcgccctt aaatattctg acaaatgctc tttccctaaa ctccccccat
     4381 aaaaaaaccc gccgaagcgg gtttttacgt tatttgcgga ttaacgatta ctcgttatca
     4441 gaaccgccca gggggcccga gcttaagact ggccgtcgtt ttacaacaca gaaagagttt
     4501 gtagaaacgc aaaaaggcca tccgtcaggg gccttctgct tagtttgatg cctggcagtt
     4561 ccctactctc gccttccgct tcctcgctca ctgactcgct gcgctcggtc gttcggctgc
     4621 ggcgagcggt atcagctcac tcaaaggcgg taatacggtt atccacagaa tcaggggata
     4681 acgcaggaaa gaacatgtga gcaaaaggcc agcaaaaggc caggaaccgt aaaaaggccg
     4741 cgttgctggc gtttttccat aggctccgcc cccctgacga gcatcacaaa aatcgacgct
     4801 caagtcagag gtggcgaaac ccgacaggac tataaagata ccaggcgttt ccccctggaa
     4861 gctccctcgt gcgctctcct gttccgaccc tgccgcttac cggatacctg tccgcctttc
     4921 tcccttcggg aagcgtggcg ctttctcata gctcacgctg taggtatctc agttcggtgt
     4981 aggtcgttcg ctccaagctg ggctgtgtgc acgaaccccc cgttcagccc gaccgctgcg
     5041 ccttatccgg taactatcgt cttgagtcca acccggtaag acacgactta tcgccactgg
     5101 cagcagccac tggtaacagg attagcagag cgaggtatgt aggcggtgct acagagttct
     5161 tgaagtggtg ggctaactac ggctacacta gaagaacagt atttggtatc tgcgctctgc
     5221 tgaagccagt taccttcgga aaaagagttg gtagctcttg atccggcaaa caaaccaccg
     5281 ctggtagcgg tggttttttt gtttgcaagc agcagattac gcgcagaaaa aaaggatctc
     5341 aagaagatcc tttgatcttt tctacggggt ctgacgctca gtggaacgac gcgcgcgtaa
     5401 ctcacgttaa gggattttgg tcatgagctt gcgccgtccc gtcaagtcag cgtaatgctc
     5461 tgcttagaaa aactcatcga gcatcaaatg aaattgcaat ttattcatat caggattatc
     5521 aataccatat ttttgaaaaa gccgtttctg taatgaagga gaaaactcac cgaggcagtt
     5581 ccataggatg gcaagatcct ggtatcggtc tgcgattccg actcgtccaa catcaataca
     5641 acctattaat ttcccctcgt caaaaataag gttatcaagt gagaaatcac catgagtgac
     5701 gactgaatcc ggtgagaatg gcaaaagttt atgcatttct ttccagactt gttcaacagg
     5761 ccagccatta cgctcgtcat caaaatcact cgcatcaacc aaaccgttat tcattcgtga
     5821 ttgcgcctga gcgaggcgaa atacgcgatc gctgttaaaa ggacaattac aaacaggaat
     5881 cgagtgcaac cggcgcagga acactgccag cgcatcaaca atattttcac ctgaatcagg
     5941 atattcttct aatacctgga acgctgtttt tccggggatc gcagtggtga gtaaccatgc
     6001 atcatcagga gtacggataa aatgcttgat ggtcggaagt ggcataaatt ccgtcagcca
     6061 gtttagtctg accatctcat ctgtaacatc attggcaacg ctacctttgc catgtttcag
     6121 aaacaactct ggcgcatcgg gcttcccata caagcgatag attgtcgcac ctgattgccc
     6181 gacattatcg cgagcccatt tatacccata taaatcagca tccatgttgg aatttaatcg
     6241 cggcctcgac gtttcccgtt gaatatggct catattcttc ctttttcaat attattgaag
     6301 catttatcag ggttattgtc tcatgagcgg atacatattt gaatgtattt agaaaaataa
     6361 acaaataggg gtcagtgtta caaccaatta accaattctg aacattatcg cgagcccatt
     6421 tatacctgaa tatggctcat aacacccctt gtttgcctgg cggcagtagc gcggtggtcc
     6481 cacctgaccc catgccgaac tcagaagtga aacgccgtag cgccgatggt agtgtgggga
     6541 ctccccatgc gagagtaggg aactgccagg catcaaataa aacgaaaggc tcagtcgaaa
     6601 gactgggcct ttcgcccggg ctaattaggg ggtgtcgccc ttattcgact ctatagtgaa
     6661 gttcctattc tctagaaagt ataggaactt ctgaagtggg gaacgttgtc caggtttgta
     6721 tccacgtgtg tccgttccgc caatattccg cgtgcacaag aagcaacgcg agagagcaca
     6781 acacgctgtt atcacgcaaa ctatgttttg acaccgagcc atagccgtga ttgtgcgtca
     6841 cattgggcga taatgaacgc taaatgacca actcccatcc gtaggagccc cttagggcgt
     6901 gccaatagtt tcacgcgctt aatgcgaagt gctcggaacg gacaactgtg gtcgtttggc
     6961 accgggaaag tggtactaga ccgagagttt cgcatttgta tggcaggacg ttctgggagc
     7021 ttcgcgtctc aagctttttc gggcgcgaa
//
